>Addgene plasmid #41276 | TAL3102 | depositor partial sequence | sequence record 54915 | TAL3102 sequence 2430 bps
TCTAGAGCTAGCACCATGGACTACAAAGACCATGACGGTGATTATAAAGATCATGACATCGATTACAAGG
ATGACGATGACAAGATGGCCCCCAAGAAGAAGAGGAAGGTGGGCATTCACCGCGGGGTACCTATGGTGGA
CTTGAGGACACTCGGTTATTCGCAACAGCAACAGGAGAAAATCAAGCCTAAGGTCAGGAGCACCGTCGCG
CAACACCACGAGGCGCTTGTGGGGCATGGCTTCACTCATGCGCATATTGTCGCGCTTTCACAGCACCCTG
CGGCGCTTGGGACGGTGGCTGTCAAATACCAAGATATGATTGCGGCCCTGCCCGAAGCCACGCACGAGGC
AATTGTAGGGGTCGGTAAACAGTGGTCGGGAGCGCGAGCACTTGAGGCGCTGCTGACTGTGGCGGGTGAG
CTTAGGGGGCCTCCGCTCCAGCTCGACACCGGGCAGCTGCTGAAGATCGCGAAGAGAGGGGGAGTAACAG
CGGTAGAGGCAGTGCACGCCTGGCGCAATGCGCTCACCGGGGCCCCCTTGAACCTGACCCCAGACCAGGT
AGTCGCAATCGCGTCACATGACGGGGGAAAGCAAGCCCTGGAAACCGTGCAAAGGTTGTTGCCGGTCCTT
TGTCAAGACCACGGCCTTACACCGGAGCAAGTCGTGGCCATTGCATCCCACGACGGTGGCAAACAGGCTC
TTGAGACGGTTCAGAGACTTCTCCCAGTTCTCTGTCAAGCCCACGGGCTGACTCCCGATCAAGTTGTAGC
GATTGCGTCCAACGGTGGAGGGAAACAAGCATTGGAGACTGTCCAACGGCTCCTTCCCGTGTTGTGTCAA
GCCCACGGTTTGACGCCTGCACAAGTGGTCGCCATCGCCAGCCATGATGGCGGTAAGCAGGCGCTGGAAA
CAGTACAGCGCCTGCTGCCTGTACTGTGCCAGGATCATGGACTGACCCCAGACCAGGTAGTCGCAATCGC
GTCGAACATTGGGGGAAAGCAAGCCCTGGAAACCGTGCAAAGGTTGTTGCCGGTCCTTTGTCAAGACCAC
GGCCTTACACCGGAGCAAGTCGTGGCCATTGCAAGCAACATCGGTGGCAAACAGGCTCTTGAGACGGTTC
AGAGACTTCTCCCAGTTCTCTGTCAAGCCCACGGGCTGACTCCCGATCAAGTTGTAGCGATTGCGTCGCA
TGACGGAGGGAAACAAGCATTGGAGACTGTCCAACGGCTCCTTCCCGTGTTGTGTCAAGCCCACGGTTTG
ACGCCTGCACAAGTGGTCGCCATCGCCTCCAATATTGGCGGTAAGCAGGCGCTGGAAACAGTACAGCGCC
TGCTGCCTGTACTGTGCCAGGATCATGGACTGACCCCAGACCAGGTAGTCGCAATCGCGTCAAACGGAGG
GGGAAAGCAAGCCCTGGAAACCGTGCAAAGGTTGTTGCCGGTCCTTTGTCAAGACCACGGCCTTACACCG
GAGCAAGTCGTGGCCATTGCAAGCAATGGGGGTGGCAAACAGGCTCTTGAGACGGTTCAGAGACTTCTCC
CAGTTCTCTGTCAAGCCCACGGGCTGACTCCCGATCAAGTTGTAGCGATTGCGTCGAACATTGGAGGGAA
ACAAGCATTGGAGACTGTCCAACGGCTCCTTCCCGTGTTGTGTCAAGCCCACGGTTTGACGCCTGCACAA
GTGGTCGCCATCGCCTCGAATGGCGGCGGTAAGCAGGCGCTGGAAACAGTACAGCGCCTGCTGCCTGTAC
TGTGCCAGGATCATGGACTGACCCCAGACCAGGTAGTCGCAATCGCGAACAATAATGGGGGAAAGCAAGC
CCTGGAAACCGTGCAAAGGTTGTTGCCGGTCCTTTGTCAAGACCACGGCCTTACACCGGAGCAAGTCGTG
GCCATTGCAAATAATAACGGTGGCAAACAGGCTCTTGAGACGGTTCAGAGACTTCTCCCAGTTCTCTGTC
AAGCCCACGGGCTGACTCCCGATCAAGTTGTAGCGATTGCGTCGAACATTGGAGGGAAACAAGCATTGGA
GACTGTCCAACGGCTCCTTCCCGTGTTGTGTCAAGCCCACGGTTTGACGCCTGCACAAGTGGTCGCCATC
GCCAGCCATGATGGCGGTAAGCAGGCGCTGGAAACAGTACAGCGCCTGCTGCCTGTACTGTGCCAGGATC
ATGGACTGACACCCGAACAGGTGGTCGCCATTGCTTCTAATGGGGGAGGACGGCCAGCCTTGGAGTCCAT
CGTAGCCCAATTGTCCAGGCCCGATCCCGCGTTGGCTGCGTTAACGAATGACCATCTGGTGGCGTTGGCA
TGTCTTGGTGGACGACCCGCGCTCGATGCAGTCAAAAAGGGTCTGCCTCATGCTCCCGCATTGATCAAAA
GAACCAACCGGCGGATTCCCGAGAGAACTTCCCATCGAGTCGCGGGATCC
