>Addgene plasmid #41276 | TAL3102 | addgene partial sequence | sequence record 56052 | JDS-TALEN-F 5'-TAGGGGTCGGTAAACAGTGG-3'
GCGCTGCTGACTGTGGCGGGTGAGCTTAGGGGGCCTCCGCTCCAGCTCGACACCGGGCAGCTGCTGAAGA
TCGCGAAGAGAGGGGGAGTAACAGCGGTAGAGGCAGTGCACGCCTGGCGCAATGCGCTCACCGGGGCCCC
CTTGAACCTGACCCCAGACCAGGTAGTCGCAATCGCGTCACATGACGGGGGAAAGCAAGCCCTGGAAACC
GTGCAAAGGTTGTTGCCGGTCCTTTGTCAAGACCACGGCCTTACACCGGAGCAAGTCGTGGCCATTGCAT
CCCACGACGGTGGCAAACAGGCTCTTGAGACGGTTCAGAGACTTCTCCCAGTTCTCTGTCAAGCCCACGG
GCTGACTCCCGATCAAGTTGTAGCGATTGCGTCCAACGGTGGAGGGAAACAAGCATTGGAGACTGTCCAA
CGGCTCCTTCCCGTGTTGTGTCAAGCCCACGGTTTGACGCCTGCACAAGTGGTCGCCATCGCCAGCCATG
ATGGCGGTAAGCAGGCGCTGGAAACAGTACAGCGCCTGCTGCCTGTACTGTGCCAGGATCATGGACTGAC
CCCAGACCAGGTAGTCGCAATCGCGTCGAACATTGGGGGAAAGCAAGCCCTGGAAACCGTGCAAAGGTTG
TTGCCGGTCCTTTGTCAAGACCACGGCCTTACACCGGAGCAAGTCGTGGCCATTGCAAGCAACATCGGTG
GCAAACAGGCTCTTGAGACGGTTCAGAGACTTCTCCCAGTTCTCTGTCAAGCCCACGGGCTGACTCCCGA
TCAAGTTGTAGCGATTGCGTCGCATGACGGAGGGAAACAAGCATTGGAGACTGTCCAACGGCTCCTTCCC
GTGTTGTGTCAAGCCCACGGTTTGACGCCTGCACAAGTGGTCGCCATCGCCTCC
