[The description below was written by a language model from this plasmid's Addgene catalogue record.]
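Description:
TAL3102 is a TALEN expression plasmid built on the JDS78 backbone, a roughly 6.4 kb vector recorded as a mammalian expression and T7 type. It is maintained in E. coli as a high-copy plasmid under ampicillin selection. The record does not include a feature table, so details such as the origin of replication and the polyadenylation signal are not explicitly listed. The use of a BGH reverse sequencing primer suggests a BGH terminator region downstream of the coding sequence.

The insert, about 1.6 kb, is an engineered TAL effector repeat array designated ZebrafishCommunity-ippk-Left. It is designed to recognise an 18-nucleotide site in the zebrafish ippk gene (also known as ipk1), so it is a DNA-binding module directed against that gene rather than the ippk coding sequence itself. Cloning the array into the backbone, with both cloning sites destroyed in the process, places it in frame between elements supplied by the vector: an N-terminal 3X Flag tag for detection and a C-terminal wild-type FokI nuclease domain. The resulting fusion is the left monomer of a TALEN pair. Because FokI cleaves only as a dimer, this monomer has to be used with a matching right-half TALEN that binds the opposite strand nearby, so that together they introduce a double-strand break at the ippk locus.

Expression is driven by the CMV promoter in transfected cells, and the T7 designation indicates that the construct can also serve as a template for in vitro transcription of TALEN mRNA. In keeping with the associated work on targeted gene disruption in zebrafish somatic cells, the construct is intended for generating mutations in ippk through error-prone repair of the induced break.
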