Addgene plasmid #41276: TAL3102
Depositing lab: Keith Joung. Depositing organization: Massachusetts General Hospital. Publication: Targeted gene disruption in somatic zebrafish cells using engineered TALENs. Sander JD, Cade L, Khayter C, Reyon D, Peterson RT, Joung JK, Yeh JR. Nat Biotechnol. 2011 Aug 5;29(8):697-8. doi: 10.1038/nbt.1934. PubMed 21822241.
Backbone
  Vector backbone: JDS78
  Backbone manufacturer: Addgene plasmid #32290
  Backbone size w/o insert (bp): 6447
  Vector type: Mammalian Expression ; T7
Growth in bacteria
  Bacterial resistance: Ampicillin, 100 μg/mL
  Growth temperature: 37°C
  Growth strain: XL1 Blue
  Copy number: High Copy
Gene/Insert
  Gene/Insert name: ZebrafishCommunity-ippk-Left (alt name: ippk)
  Species: D. rerio (zebrafish)
  Insert size (bp): 1640
  Entrez Gene: ippk (a.k.a. ipk1, ipk1l, zgc:110769, si:dkey-42i9.3)
  Promoter: CMV
  Tag / fusion protein: 3X Flag (N terminal on backbone); WT FOKI (C terminal on backbone)
  Cloning method: Restriction Enzyme; 5′ cloning site N/A (destroyed during cloning); 3′ cloning site N/A (destroyed during cloning)
  Sequencing primers: 5′ CMV-F; 3′ BGH-rev
Terms and licenses: Academic/Nonprofit Terms; Industry Terms: Not Available to Industry
Depositor comments: Target binding site: TCCTCAACATTATGGACT It is strongly recommended that users perform a diagnostic digest to verify this plasmid prior to use. For example, a double digest of the plasmid with BamHI and KpnI should result in two bands at 2.3kb and 5.8kb.
How to cite: TAL3102 was a gift from Keith Joung (Addgene plasmid # 41276 ; http://n2t.net/addgene:41276 ; RRID:Addgene_41276)
